>Addgene plasmid #153023 | OA-1136J | depositor full sequence | sequence record 296058 | His-MBP-TEV-CasRx
CAAGGAGATGGCGCCCAACAGTCCCCCGGCCACGGGGCCTGCCACCATACCCACGCCGAAACAAGCGCTC
ATGAGCCCGAAGTGGCGAGCCCGATCTTCCCCATCGGTGATGTCGGCGATATAGGCGCCAGCAACCGCAC
CTGTGGCGCCGGTGATGCCGGCCACGATGCGTCCGGCGTAGAGGATCGAGATCTCGATCCCGCGAAATTA
ATACGACTCACTATAGGGGAATTGTGAGCGGATAACAATTCCCCTCTAGAAATAATTTTGTTTAACTTTA
AGAAGGAGATATACCATGGGTTCTTCTCACCATCACCATCACCATGGTTCTTCTATGAAAATCGAAGAAG
GTAAACTGGTAATCTGGATTAACGGCGATAAAGGCTATAACGGTCTCGCTGAAGTCGGTAAGAAATTCGA
GAAAGATACCGGAATTAAAGTCACCGTTGAGCATCCGGATAAACTGGAAGAGAAATTCCCACAGGTTGCG
GCAACTGGCGATGGCCCTGACATTATCTTCTGGGCACACGACCGCTTTGGTGGCTACGCTCAATCTGGCC
TGTTGGCTGAAATCACCCCGGACAAAGCGTTCCAGGACAAGCTGTATCCGTTTACCTGGGATGCCGTACG
TTACAACGGCAAGCTGATTGCTTACCCGATCGCTGTTGAAGCGTTATCGCTGATTTATAACAAAGATCTG
CTGCCGAACCCGCCAAAAACCTGGGAAGAGATCCCGGCGCTGGATAAAGAACTGAAAGCGAAAGGTAAGA
GCGCGCTGATGTTCAACCTGCAAGAACCGTACTTCACCTGGCCGCTGATTGCTGCTGACGGGGGTTATGC
GTTCAAGTATGAAAACGGCAAGTACGACATTAAAGACGTGGGCGTGGATAACGCTGGCGCGAAAGCGGGT
CTGACCTTCCTGGTTGACCTGATTAAAAACAAACACATGAATGCAGACACCGATTACTCCATCGCAGAAG
CTGCCTTTAATAAAGGCGAAACAGCGATGACCATCAACGGCCCGTGGGCATGGTCCAACATCGACACCAG
CAAAGTGAATTATGGTGTAACGGTACTGCCGACCTTCAAGGGTCAACCATCCAAACCGTTCGTTGGCGTG
CTGAGCGCAGGTATTAACGCCGCCAGTCCGAACAAAGAGCTGGCAAAAGAGTTCCTCGAAAACTATCTGC
TGACTGATGAAGGTCTGGAAGCGGTTAATAAAGACAAACCGCTGGGTGCCGTAGCGCTGAAGTCTTACGA
GGAAGAGTTGGCGAAAGATCCACGTATTGCCGCCACTATGGAAAACGCCCAGAAAGGTGAAATCATGCCG
AACATCCCGCAGATGTCCGCTTTCTGGTATGCCGTGCGTACTGCGGTGATCAACGCCGCCAGCGGTCGTC
AGACTGTCGATGAAGCCCTGAAAGACGCGCAGACTAATGGGATCGAGGAAAACCTGTACTTCCAATCCAA
TATCGAAAAAAAAAAGTCCTTCGCCAAGGGCATGGGCGTGAAGTCCACACTCGTGTCCGGCTCCAAAGTG
TACATGACAACCTTCGCCGAAGGCAGCGACGCCAGGCTGGAAAAGATCGTGGAGGGCGACAGCATCAGGA
GCGTGAATGAGGGCGAGGCCTTCAGCGCTGAAATGGCCGATAAAAACGCCGGCTATAAGATCGGCAACGC
CAAATTCAGCCATCCTAAGGGCTACGCCGTGGTGGCTAACAACCCTCTGTATACAGGACCCGTCCAGCAG
GATATGCTCGGCCTGAAGGAAACTCTGGAAAAGAGGTACTTCGGCGAGAGCGCTGATGGCAATGACAATA
TTTGTATCCAGGTGATCCATAACATCCTGGACATTGAAAAAATCCTCGCCGAATACATTACCAACGCCGC
CTACGCCGTCAACAATATCTCCGGCCTGGATAAGGACATTATTGGATTCGGCAAGTTCTCCACAGTGTAT
ACCTACGACGAATTCAAAGACCCCGAGCACCATAGGGCCGCTTTCAACAATAACGATAAGCTCATCAACG
CCATCAAGGCCCAGTATGACGAGTTCGACAACTTCCTCGATAACCCCAGACTCGGCTATTTCGGCCAGGC
CTTTTTCAGCAAGGAGGGCAGAAATTACATCATCAATTACGGCAACGAATGCTATGACATTCTGGCCCTC
CTGAGCGGACTGAGGCACTGGGTGGTCCATAACAACGAAGAAGAGTCCAGGATCTCCAGGACCTGGCTCT
ACAACCTCGATAAGAACCTCGACAACGAATACATCTCCACCCTCAACTACCTCTACGACAGGATCACCAA
TGAGCTGACCAACTCCTTCTCCAAGAACTCCGCCGCCAACGTGAACTATATTGCCGAAACTCTGGGAATC
AACCCTGCCGAATTCGCCGAACAATATTTCAGATTCAGCATTATGAAAGAGCAGAAAAACCTCGGATTCA
ATATCACCAAGCTCAGGGAAGTGATGCTGGACAGGAAGGATATGTCCGAGATCAGGAAAAATCATAAGGT
GTTCGACTCCATCAGGACCAAGGTCTACACCATGATGGACTTTGTGATTTATAGGTATTACATCGAAGAG
GATGCCAAGGTGGCTGCCGCCAATAAGTCCCTCCCCGATAATGAGAAGTCCCTGAGCGAGAAGGATATCT
TTGTGATTAACCTGAGGGGCTCCTTCAACGACGACCAGAAGGATGCCCTCTACTACGATGAAGCTAATAG
AATTTGGAGAAAGCTCGAAAATATCATGCACAACATCAAGGAATTTAGGGGAAACAAGACAAGAGAGTAT
AAGAAGAAGGACGCCCCTAGACTGCCCAGAATCCTGCCCGCTGGCCGTGATGTTTCCGCCTTCAGCAAAC
TCATGTATGCCCTGACCATGTTCCTGGATGGCAAGGAGATCAACGACCTCCTGACCACCCTGATTAATAA
ATTCGATAACATCCAGAGCTTCCTGAAGGTGATGCCTCTCATCGGAGTCAACGCTAAGTTCGTGGAGGAA
TACGCCTTTTTCAAAGACTCCGCCAAGATCGCCGATGAGCTGAGGCTGATCAAGTCCTTCGCTAGAATGG
GAGAACCTATTGCCGATGCCAGGAGGGCCATGTATATCGACGCCATCCGTATTTTAGGAACCAACCTGTC
CTATGATGAGCTCAAGGCCCTCGCCGACACCTTTTCCCTGGACGAGAACGGAAACAAGCTCAAGAAAGGC
AAGCACGGCATGAGAAATTTCATTATTAATAACGTGATCAGCAATAAAAGGTTCCACTACCTGATCAGAT
ACGGTGATCCTGCCCACCTCCATGAGATCGCCAAAAACGAGGCCGTGGTGAAGTTCGTGCTCGGCAGGAT
CGCTGACATCCAGAAAAAACAGGGCCAGAACGGCAAGAACCAGATCGACAGGTACTACGAAACTTGTATC
GGAAAGGATAAGGGCAAGAGCGTGAGCGAAAAGGTGGACGCTCTCACAAAGATCATCACCGGAATGAACT
ACGACCAATTCGACAAGAAAAGGAGCGTCATTGAGGACACCGGCAGGGAAAACGCCGAGAGGGAGAAGTT
TAAAAAGATCATCAGCCTGTACCTCACCGTGATCTACCACATCCTCAAGAATATTGTCAATATCAACGCC
AGGTACGTCATCGGATTCCATTGCGTCGAGCGTGATGCTCAACTGTACAAGGAGAAAGGCTACGACATCA
ATCTCAAGAAACTGGAAGAGAAGGGATTCAGCTCCGTCACCAAGCTCTGCGCTGGCATTGATGAAACTGC
CCCCGATAAGAGAAAGGACGTGGAAAAGGAGATGGCTGAAAGAGCCAAGGAGAGCATTGACAGCCTCGAG
AGCGCCAACCCCAAGCTGTATGCCAATTACATCAAATACAGCGACGAGAAGAAAGCCGAGGAGTTCACCA
GGCAGATTAACAGGGAGAAGGCCAAAACCGCCCTGAACGCCTACCTGAGGAACACCAAGTGGAATGTGAT
CATCAGGGAGGACCTCCTGAGAATTGACAACAAGACATGTACCCTGTTCAGAAACAAGGCCGTCCACCTG
GAAGTGGCCAGGTATGTCCACGCCTATATCAACGACATTGCCGAGGTCAATTCCTACTTCCAACTGTACC
ATTACATCATGCAGAGAATTATCATGAATGAGAGGTACGAGAAAAGCAGCGGAAAGGTGTCCGAGTACTT
CGACGCTGTGAATGACGAGAAGAAGTACAACGATAGGCTCCTGAAACTGCTGTGTGTGCCTTTCGGCTAC
TGTATCCCCAGGTTTAAGAACCTGAGCATCGAGGCCCTGTTCGATAGGAACGAGGCCGCCAAGTTCGACA
AGGAGAAAAAGAAGGTGTCCGGCAATTCCTAAGTCGACAAGCTTGCGGCCGCACTCGAGCACCACCACCA
CCACCACTGAGATCCGGCTGCTAACAAAGCCCGAAAGGAAGCTGAGTTGGCTGCTGCCACCGCTGAGCAA
TAACTAGCATAACCCCTTGGGGCCTCTAAACGGGTCTTGAGGGGTTTTTTGCTGAAAGGAGGAACTATAT
CCGGATTGGCGAATGGG
[124 nt withheld, positions 4568-4691]
C
[91 nt withheld, positions 4693-4783]
A
[49 nt withheld, positions 4785-4833]
CCTTTGACGTTGGAGTCCACGTTCTTT
[37 nt withheld, positions 4861-4897]
ACCCTATCTCGGTCTATTCTTTTGATTTATAAGGGATTTTGCCGATTTCGGCCTATTGGTTAAAAAATGA
GCTGATTTAACAAAAATTTAACGCGAATTTTAACAAACTAGTAACGTTTACAATTTCAGGTGGCACTTTT
CGGGGAAATGTGCGCGGAACCCCTATTTGTTTATTTTTCTAAATACATTCAAATATGTATCCGCTCATGA
ATTAATTCTTAGAAAAACTCATCGAGCATCAAATGAAACTGCAATTTATTCATATCAGGATTATCAATAC
CATATTTTTGAAAAAGCCGTTTCTGTAATGAAGGAGAAAACTCACCGAGGCAGTTCCATAGGATGGCAAG
ATCCTGGTATCGGTCTGCGATTCCGACTCGTCCAACATCAATACAACCTATTAATTTCCCCTCGTCAAAA
ATAAGGTTATCAAGTGAGAAATCACCATGAGTGACGACTGAATCCGGTGAGAATGGCAAAAGTTTATGCA
TTTCTTTCCAGACTTGTTCAACAGGCCAGCCATTACGCTCGTCATCAAAATCACTCGCATCAACCAAACC
GTTATTCATTCGTGATTGCGCCTGAGCGAGACGAAATACGCGATCGCTGTTAAAAGGACAATTACAAACA
GGAATCGAATGCAACCGGCGCAGGAACACTGCCAGCGCATCAACAATGTTTTCACCTGAATCAGGATATT
CTTCTAATACCTGGAATGCTGTTTTCCCGGGGATCGCAGTGGTGAGTAACCATGCATCATCAGGAGTACG
GATAAAATGCTTGATGGTCGGAAGAGGCATAAATTCCGTCAGCCAGTTTAGTCTGACCATCTCATCTGTA
ACATCATTGGCAACGCTACCTTTGCCATGTTTCAGAAACAACTCTGGCGCATCGGGCTTCCCATACAATC
GATAGATTGTCGCACCTGATTGCCCGACATTATCGCGAGCCCATTTATACCCATATAAATCAGCATCCAT
GTTGGAATTTAATCGCGGCCTAGAGCAAGACGTTTCCCGTTGAATATGGCTCATAACACCCCTTGTATTA
CTGTTTATGTAAGCAGACAGTTTTATTGTTCATGACCAAAATCCCTTAACGTGAGTTTTCGTTCCACTGA
GCGTCAGACCCCGTAGAAAAGATCAAAGGATCTTCTTGAGATCCTTTTTTTCTGCGCGTAATCTGCTGCT
TGCAAACAAAAAAACCACCGCTACCAGCGGTGGTTTGTTTGCCGGATCAAGAGCTACCAACTCTTTTTCC
GAAGGTAACTGGCTTCAGCAGAGCGCAGATACCAAATACTGTCCTTCTAGTGTAGCCGTAGTTAGGCCAC
CACTTCAAGAACTCTGTAGCACCGCCTACATACCTCGCTCTGCTAATCCTGTTACCAGTGGCTGCTGCCA
GTGGCGATAAGTCGTGTCTTACCGGGTTGGACTCAAGACGATAGTTACCGGATAAGGCGCAGCGGTCGGG
CTGAACGGGGGGTTCGTGCACACAGCCCAGCTTGGAGCGAACGACCTACACCGAACTGAGATACCTACAG
CGTGAGCTATGAGAAAGCGCCACGCTTCCCGAAGGGAGAAAGGCGGACAGGTATCCGGTAAGCGGCAGGG
TCGGAACAGGAGAGCGCACGAGGGAGCTTCCAGGGGGAAACGCCTGGTATCTTTATAGTCCTGTCGGGTT
TCGCCACCTCTGACTTGAGCGTCGATTTTTGTGATGCTCGTCAGGGGGGCGGAGCCTATGGAAAAACGCC
AGCAACGCGGCCTTTTTACGGTTCCTGGCCTTTTGCTGGCCTTTTGCTCACATGTTCTTTCCTGCGTTAT
CCCCTGATTCTGTGGATAACCGTATTACCGCCTTTGAGTGAGCTGATACCGCTCGCCGCAGCCGAACGAC
CGAGCGCAGCGAGTCAGTGAGCGAGGAAGCGGAAGAGCGCCTGATGCGGTATTTTCTCCTTACGCATCTG
TGCGGTATTTCACACCGCAATGGTGCACTCTCAGTACAATCTGCTCTGATGCCGCATAGTTAAGCCAGTA
TACACTCCGCTATCGCTACGTGACTGGGTCATGGCTGCGCCCCGACACCCGCCAACACCCGCTGACGCGC
CCTGACGGGCTTGTCTGCTCCCGGCATCCGCTTACAGACAAGCTGTGACCGTCTCCGGGAGCTGCATGTG
TCAGAGGTTTTCACCGTCATCACCGAAACGCGCGAGGCAGCTGCGGTAAAGCTCATCAGCGTGGTCGTGA
AGCGATTCACAGATGTCTGCCTGTTCATCCGCGTCCAGCTCGTTGAGTTTCTCCAGAAGCGTTAATGTCT
GGCTTCTGATAAAGCGGGCCATGTTAAGGGCGGTTTTTTCCTGTTTGGTCACTGATGCCTCCGTGTAAGG
GGGATTTCTGTTCATGGGGGTAATGATACCGATGAAACGAGAGAGGATGCTCACGATACGGGTTACTGAT
GATGAACATGCCCGGTTACTGGAACGTTGTGAGGGTAAACAACTGGCGGTATGGATGCGGCGGGACCAGA
GAAAAATCACTCAGGGTCAATGCCAGCGCTTCGTTAATACAGATGTAGGTGTTCCACAGGGTAGCCAGCA
GCATCCTGCGATGCAGATCCGGAACATAATGGTGCAGGGCGCTGACTTCCGCGTTTCCAGACTTTACGAA
ACACGGAAACCGAAGACCATTCATGTTGTTGCTCAGGTCGCAGACGTTTTGCAGCAGCAGTCGCTTCACG
TTCGCTCGCGTATCGGTGATTCATTCTGCTAACCAGTAAGGCAACCCCGCCAGCCTAGCCGGGTCCTCAA
CGACAGGAGCACGATCATGCGCACCCGTGGGGCCGCCATGCCGGCGATAATGGCCTGCTTCTCGCCGAAA
CGTTTGGTGGCGGGACCAGTGACGAAGGCTTGAGCGAGGGCGTGCAAGATTCCGAATACCGCAAGCGACA
GGCCGATCATCGTCGCGCTCCAGCGAAAGCGGTCCTCGCCGAAAATGACCCAGAGCGCTGCCGGCACCTG
TCCTACGAGTTGCATGATAAAGAAGACAGTCATAAGTGCGGCGACGATAGTCATGCCCCGCGCCCACCGG
AAGGAGCTGACTGGGTTGAAGGCTCTCAAGGGCATCGGTCGAGATCCCGGTGCCTAATGAGTGAGCTAAC
TTACATTAATTGCGTTGCGCTCACTGCCCGCTTTCCAGTCGGGAAACCTGTCGTGCCAGCTGCATTAATG
AATCGGCCAACGCGCGGGGAGAGGCGGTTTGCGTATTGGGCGCCAGGGTGGTTTTTCTTTTCACCAGTGA
GACGGGCAACAGCTGATTGCCCTTCACCGCCTGGCCCTGAGAGAGTTGCAGCAAGCGGTCCACGCTGGTT
TGCCCCAGCAGGCGAAAATCCTGTTTGATGGTGGTTAACGGCGGGATATAACATGAGCTGTCTTCGGTAT
CGTCGTATCCCACTACCGAGATATCCGCACCAACGCGCAGCCCGGACTCGGTAATGGCGCGCATTGCGCC
CAGCGCCATCTGATCGTTGGCAACCAGCATCGCAGTGGGAACGATACCCTCATTCAGCATTTGCATGGTT
TGTTGAAAACCGGACATGGCACTCCAGTCGCCTTCCCGTTCCGCTATCGGCTGAATTTGATTGCGAGTGA
GATATTTATGCCAGCCAGCCAGACGCAGACGCGCCGAGACAGAACTTAATGGGCCCGCTAACAGCGCGAT
TTGCTGGTGACCCAATGCGACCAGATGCTCCACGCCCAGTCGCGTACCGTCTTCATGGGAGAAAATAATA
CTGTTGATGGGTGTCTGGTCAGAGACATCAAGAAATAACGCCGGAACATTAGTGCAGGCAGCTTCCACAG
CAATGGCATCCTGGTCATCCAGCGGATAGTTAATGATCAGCCCACTGACGCGTTGCGCGAGAAGATTGTG
CACCGCCGCTTTACAGGCTTCGACGCCGCTTCGTTCTACCATCGACACCACCACGCTGGCACCCAGTTGA
TCGGCGCGAGATTTAATCGCCGCGACAATTTGCGACGGCGCGTGCAGGGCCAGACTGGAGGTGGCAACGC
CAATCAGCAACGACTGTTTGCCCGCCAGTTGTTGTGCCACGCGGTTGGGAATGTAATTCAGCTCCGCCAT
CGCCGCTTCCACTTTTTCCCGCGTTTTCGCAGAAACGTGGCTGGCCTGGTTCACCACGCGGGAAACGGTC
TGATAAGAGACACCGGCATACTCTGCGACATCGTATAACGTTACTGGTTTCACATTCACCACCCTGAATT
GACTCTCTTCCGGGCGCTATCATGCCATACCGCGAAAGGTTTTGCGCCATTCGATGGTGTCCGGGATCTC
GACGCTCTCCCTTATGCGACTCCTGCATTAGGAAGCAGCCCAGTAGTAGGTTGAGGCCGTTGAGCACCGC
CGCCGCAAGGAATGGTGCATG
Features (pLannotate 1.2.2; 22 found; start..end, strand, type, name):
    209..227     +  promoter       T7 promoter: promoter for bacteriophage T7 RNA polymerase
    228..252     +  protein_bind   lac operator: The lac repressor binds to the lac operator to inhibit transcription in E. coli. This inhibition can be relieved by adding lactose or isopropyl-β-D-thiogalactopyranoside (IPTG). lac repressor encoded by lacI
    267..289     +  RBS            RBS: efficient ribosome binding site from bacteriophage T7 gene 10 (Olins and Rangwala, 1989)
    308..325     +  CDS            6xHis: 6xHis affinity tag
    335..1435    +  CDS            MBP: maltose binding protein from E. coli; malE (mutated); This version of the gene does not encode a signal sequence, so MBP will remain in the cytosol.
   1448..1464    +  CDS            TEV site (fragment): tobacco etch virus (TEV) protease recognition and cleavage site
   1472..4369    +  CDS            RfxCas13d: RNA-targeting Type VI CRISPR protein from Ruminococcus flavefaciens strain XPD3002 (Konermann et al., 2018)
   4400..4417    +  CDS            9xHis (fragment): 9xHis affinity tag
   4427..4476    +  CDS            SET1 (fragment): solubility-enhancement tag derived from T7 phage gene 10B
   4484..4531    +  terminator     T7 terminator: transcription terminator for bacteriophage T7 RNA polymerase
   4568..4996    +  rep_origin     f1 ori (sequence partly withheld): f1 bacteriophage origin of replication; arrow indicates direction of (+) strand synthesis
   5050..5107    +  promoter       AmpR promoter (fragment): bla
   5116..5931    -  CDS            KanR: aminoglycoside phosphotransferase; aph(3')-Ia; confers resistance to kanamycin in bacteria or G418 (Geneticin®) in eukaryotes
   6053..6641    +  rep_origin     ori: high-copy-number ColE1/pMB1/pBR322/pUC origin of replication
   6827..6966    -  misc_feature   bom: basis of mobility region from pBR322
   7068..7259    -  CDS            rop: Rop protein, which maintains plasmids at low copy number; rop
   7276..7656    +  CDS            YPB1_ECOLX: Protein predicted: Swiss-Prot protein existence level 4. From Escherichia coli.
   7728..8019    -  CDS            TcR (fragment): tetracycline efflux protein; tet; confers resistance to tetracycline
   8034..8055    -  protein_bind   CAP binding site: CAP binding activates transcription in the presence of cAMP. E. coli catabolite activator protein
   8068..9150    -  CDS            lacI: lac repressor; lacI; The lac repressor binds to the lac operator to inhibit transcription in E. coli. This inhibition can be relieved by adding lactose or isopropyl-β-D-thiogalactopyranoside (IPTG).
   9151..9228    -  promoter       lacI promoter: lacI
   9236..187     -  CDS            TcR (fragment) (across the origin): tetracycline efflux protein; tet; confers resistance to tetracycline
