>Addgene plasmid #153023 | OA-1136J | addgene full sequence | sequence record 299987 | Addgene NGS Result
CGCCGAGACAGAACTTAATGGGCCCGCTAACAGCGCGATTTGCTGGTGACCCAATGCGACCAGATGCTCC
ACGCCCAGTCGCGTACCGTCTTCATGGGAGAAAATAATACTGTTGATGGGTGTCTGGTCAGAGACATCAA
GAAATAACGCCGGAACATTAGTGCAGGCAGCTTCCACAGCAATGGCATCCTGGTCATCCAGCGGATAGTT
AATGATCAGCCCACTGACGCGTTGCGCGAGAAGATTGTGCACCGCCGCTTTACAGGCTTCGACGCCGCTT
CGTTCTACCATCGACACCACCACGCTGGCACCCAGTTGATCGGCGCGAGATTTAATCGCCGCGACAATTT
GCGACGGCGCGTGCAGGGCCAGACTGGAGGTGGCAACGCCAATCAGCAACGACTGTTTGCCCGCCAGTTG
TTGTGCCACGCGGTTGGGAATGTAATTCAGCTCCGCCATCGCCGCTTCCACTTTTTCCCGCGTTTTCGCA
GAAACGTGGCTGGCCTGGTTCACCACGCGGGAAACGGTCTGATAAGAGACACCGGCATACTCTGCGACAT
CGTATAACGTTACTGGTTTCACATTCACCACCCTGAATTGACTCTCTTCCGGGCGCTATCATGCCATACC
GCGAAAGGTTTTGCGCCATTCGATGGTGTCCGGGATCTCGACGCTCTCCCTTATGCGACTCCTGCATTAG
GAAGCAGCCCAGTAGTAGGTTGAGGCCGTTGAGCACCGCCGCCGCAAGGAATGGTGCATGCAAGGAGATG
GCGCCCAACAGTCCCCCGGCCACGGGGCCTGCCACCATACCCACGCCGAAACAAGCGCTCATGAGCCCGA
AGTGGCGAGCCCGATCTTCCCCATCGGTGATGTCGGCGATATAGGCGCCAGCAACCGCACCTGTGGCGCC
GGTGATGCCGGCCACGATGCGTCCGGCGTAGAGGATCGAGATCTCGATCCCGCGAAATTAATACGACTCA
CTATAGGGGAATTGTGAGCGGATAACAATTCCCCTCTAGAAATAATTTTGTTTAACTTTAAGAAGGAGAT
ATACCATGGGTTCTTCTCACCATCACCATCACCATGGTTCTTCTATGAAAATCGAAGAAGGTAAACTGGT
AATCTGGATTAACGGCGATAAAGGCTATAACGGTCTCGCTGAAGTCGGTAAGAAATTCGAGAAAGATACC
GGAATTAAAGTCACCGTTGAGCATCCGGATAAACTGGAAGAGAAATTCCCACAGGTTGCGGCAACTGGCG
ATGGCCCTGACATTATCTTCTGGGCACACGACCGCTTTGGTGGCTACGCTCAATCTGGCCTGTTGGCTGA
AATCACCCCGGACAAAGCGTTCCAGGACAAGCTGTATCCGTTTACCTGGGATGCCGTACGTTACAACGGC
AAGCTGATTGCTTACCCGATCGCTGTTGAAGCGTTATCGCTGATTTATAACAAAGATCTGCTGCCGAACC
CGCCAAAAACCTGGGAAGAGATCCCGGCGCTGGATAAAGAACTGAAAGCGAAAGGTAAGAGCGCGCTGAT
GTTCAACCTGCAAGAACCGTACTTCACCTGGCCGCTGATTGCTGCTGACGGGGGTTATGCGTTCAAGTAT
GAAAACGGCAAGTACGACATTAAAGACGTGGGCGTGGATAACGCTGGCGCGAAAGCGGGTCTGACCTTCC
TGGTTGACCTGATTAAAAACAAACACATGAATGCAGACACCGATTACTCCATCGCAGAAGCTGCCTTTAA
TAAAGGCGAAACAGCGATGACCATCAACGGCCCGTGGGCATGGTCCAACATCGACACCAGCAAAGTGAAT
TATGGTGTAACGGTACTGCCGACCTTCAAGGGTCAACCATCCAAACCGTTCGTTGGCGTGCTGAGCGCAG
GTATTAACGCCGCCAGTCCGAACAAAGAGCTGGCAAAAGAGTTCCTCGAAAACTATCTGCTGACTGATGA
AGGTCTGGAAGCGGTTAATAAAGACAAACCGCTGGGTGCCGTAGCGCTGAAGTCTTACGAGGAAGAGTTG
GCGAAAGATCCACGTATTGCCGCCACTATGGAAAACGCCCAGAAAGGTGAAATCATGCCGAACATCCCGC
AGATGTCCGCTTTCTGGTATGCCGTGCGTACTGCGGTGATCAACGCCGCCAGCGGTCGTCAGACTGTCGA
TGAAGCCCTGAAAGACGCGCAGACTAATGGGATCGAGGAAAACCTGTACTTCCAATCCAATATCGAAAAA
AAAAAGTCCTTCGCCAAGGGCATGGGCGTGAAGTCCACACTCGTGTCCGGCTCCAAAGTGTACATGACAA
CCTTCGCCGAAGGCAGCGACGCCAGGCTGGAAAAGATCGTGGAGGGCGACAGCATCAGGAGCGTGAATGA
GGGCGAGGCCTTCAGCGCTGAAATGGCCGATAAAAACGCCGGCTATAAGATCGGCAACGCCAAATTCAGC
CATCCTAAGGGCTACGCCGTGGTGGCTAACAACCCTCTGTATACAGGACCCGTCCAGCAGGATATGCTCG
GCCTGAAGGAAACTCTGGAAAAGAGGTACTTCGGCGAGAGCGCTGATGGCAATGACAATATTTGTATCCA
GGTGATCCATAACATCCTGGACATTGAAAAAATCCTCGCCGAATACATTACCAACGCCGCCTACGCCGTC
AACAATATCTCCGGCCTGGATAAGGACATTATTGGATTCGGCAAGTTCTCCACAGTGTATACCTACGACG
AATTCAAAGACCCCGAGCACCATAGGGCCGCTTTCAACAATAACGATAAGCTCATCAACGCCATCAAGGC
CCAGTATGACGAGTTCGACAACTTCCTCGATAACCCCAGACTCGGCTATTTCGGCCAGGCCTTTTTCAGC
AAGGAGGGCAGAAATTACATCATCAATTACGGCAACGAATGCTATGACATTCTGGCCCTCCTGAGCGGAC
TGAGGCACTGGGTGGTCCATAACAACGAAGAAGAGTCCAGGATCTCCAGGACCTGGCTCTACAACCTCGA
TAAGAACCTCGACAACGAATACATCTCCACCCTCAACTACCTCTACGACAGGATCACCAATGAGCTGACC
AACTCCTTCTCCAAGAACTCCGCCGCCAACGTGAACTATATTGCCGAAACTCTGGGAATCAACCCTGCCG
AATTCGCCGAACAATATTTCAGATTCAGCATTATGAAAGAGCAGAAAAACCTCGGATTCAATATCACCAA
GCTCAGGGAAGTGATGCTGGACAGGAAGGATATGTCCGAGATCAGGAAAAATCATAAGGTGTTCGACTCC
ATCAGGACCAAGGTCTACACCATGATGGACTTTGTGATTTATAGGTATTACATCGAAGAGGATGCCAAGG
TGGCTGCCGCCAATAAGTCCCTCCCCGATAATGAGAAGTCCCTGAGCGAGAAGGATATCTTTGTGATTAA
CCTGAGGGGCTCCTTCAACGACGACCAGAAGGATGCCCTCTACTACGATGAAGCTAATAGAATTTGGAGA
AAGCTCGAAAATATCATGCACAACATCAAGGAATTTAGGGGAAACAAGACAAGAGAGTATAAGAAGAAGG
ACGCCCCTAGACTGCCCAGAATCCTGCCCGCTGGCCGTGATGTTTCCGCCTTCAGCAAACTCATGTATGC
CCTGACCATGTTCCTGGATGGCAAGGAGATCAACGACCTCCTGACCACCCTGATTAATAAATTCGATAAC
ATCCAGAGCTTCCTGAAGGTGATGCCTCTCATCGGAGTCAACGCTAAGTTCGTGGAGGAATACGCCTTTT
TCAAAGACTCCGCCAAGATCGCCGATGAGCTGAGGCTGATCAAGTCCTTCGCTAGAATGGGAGAACCTAT
TGCCGATGCCAGGAGGGCCATGTATATCGACGCCATCCGTATTTTAGGAACCAACCTGTCCTATGATGAG
CTCAAGGCCCTCGCCGACACCTTTTCCCTGGACGAGAACGGAAACAAGCTCAAGAAAGGCAAGCACGGCA
TGAGAAATTTCATTATTAATAACGTGATCAGCAATAAAAGGTTCCACTACCTGATCAGATACGGTGATCC
TGCCCACCTCCATGAGATCGCCAAAAACGAGGCCGTGGTGAAGTTCGTGCTCGGCAGGATCGCTGACATC
CAGAAAAAACAGGGCCAGAACGGCAAGAACCAGATCGACAGGTACTACGAAACTTGTATCGGAAAGGATA
AGGGCAAGAGCGTGAGCGAAAAGGTGGACGCTCTCACAAAGATCATCACCGGAATGAACTACGACCAATT
CGACAAGAAAAGGAGCGTCATTGAGGACACCGGCAGGGAAAACGCCGAGAGGGAGAAGTTTAAAAAGATC
ATCAGCCTGTACCTCACCGTGATCTACCACATCCTCAAGAATATTGTCAATATCAACGCCAGGTACGTCA
TCGGATTCCATTGCGTCGAGCGTGATGCTCAACTGTACAAGGAGAAAGGCTACGACATCAATCTCAAGAA
ACTGGAAGAGAAGGGATTCAGCTCCGTCACCAAGCTCTGCGCTGGCATTGATGAAACTGCCCCCGATAAG
AGAAAGGACGTGGAAAAGGAGATGGCTGAAAGAGCCAAGGAGAGCATTGACAGCCTCGAGAGCGCCAACC
CCAAGCTGTATGCCAATTACATCAAATACAGCGACGAGAAGAAAGCCGAGGAGTTCACCAGGCAGATTAA
CAGGGAGAAGGCCAAAACCGCCCTGAACGCCTACCTGAGGAACACCAAGTGGAATGTGATCATCAGGGAG
GACCTCCTGAGAATTGACAACAAGACATGTACCCTGTTCAGAAACAAGGCCGTCYACCTGGAAGTGGCCA
GGTATGTCCACGCCTATATCAACGACATTGCCGAGGTCAATTCCTACTTCCAACTGTACCATTACATCAT
GCAGAGAATTATCATGAATGAGAGGTACGAGAAAAGCAGCGGAAAGGTGTCCGAGTACTTCGACGCTGTG
AATGACGAGAAGAAGTACAACGATAGGCTCCTGAAACTGCTGTGTGTGCCTTTCGGCTACTGTATCCCCA
GGTTTAAGAACCTGAGCATCGAGGCCCTGTTCGATAGGAACGAGGCCGCCAAGTTCGACAAGGAGAAAAA
GAAGGTGTCCGGCAATTCCTAAGTCGACAAGCTTGCGGCCGCACTCGAGCACCACCACCACCACCACTGA
GATCCGGCTGCTAACAAAGCCCGAAAGGAAGCTGAGTTGGCTGCTGCCACCGCTGAGCAATAACTAGCAT
AACCCCTTGGGGCCTCTAAACGGGTCTTGAGGGGTTTTTTGCTGAAAGGAGGAACTATATCCGGATTGGC
GAATGGG
[124 nt withheld, positions 5328-5451]
C
[91 nt withheld, positions 5453-5543]
A
[49 nt withheld, positions 5545-5593]
CCTTTGACGTTGGAGTCCACGTTCTTT
[37 nt withheld, positions 5621-5657]
ACCCTATCTCGGTCTATTCTTTTGATTTATAAGGGATTTTGCCGATTTCGGCCTATTGGTTAAAAAATGA
GCTGATTTAACAAAAATTTAACGCGAATTTTAACAAACTAGTAACGTTTACAATTTCAGGTGGCACTTTT
CGGGGAAATGTGCGCGGAACCCCTATTTGTTTATTTTTCTAAATACATTCAAATATGTATCCGCTCATGA
ATTAATTCTTAGAAAAACTCATCGAGCATCAAATGAAACTGCAATTTATTCATATCAGGATTATCAATAC
CATATTTTTGAAAAAGCCGTTTCTGTAATGAAGGAGAAAACTCACCGAGGCAGTTCCATAGGATGGCAAG
ATCCTGGTATCGGTCTGCGATTCCGACTCGTCCAACATCAATACAACCTATTAATTTCCCCTCGTCAAAA
ATAAGGTTATCAAGTGAGAAATCACCATGAGTGACGACTGAATCCGGTGAGAATGGCAAAAGTTTATGCA
TTTCTTTCCAGACTTGTTCAACAGGCCAGCCATTACGCTCGTCATCAAAATCACTCGCATCAACCAAACC
GTTATTCATTCGTGATTGCGCCTGAGCGAGACGAAATACGCGATCGCTGTTAAAAGGACAATTACAAACA
GGAATCGAATGCAACCGGCGCAGGAACACTGCCAGCGCATCAACAATGTTTTCACCTGAATCAGGATATT
CTTCTAATACCTGGAATGCTGTTTTCCCGGGGATCGCAGTGGTGAGTAACCATGCATCATCAGGAGTACG
GATAAAATGCTTGATGGTCGGAAGAGGCATAAATTCCGTCAGCCAGTTTAGTCTGACCATCTCATCTGTA
ACATCATTGGCAACGCTACCTTTGCCATGTTTCAGAAACAACTCTGGCGCATCGGGCTTCCCATACAATC
GATAGATTGTCGCACCTGATTGCCCGACATTATCGCGAGCCCATTTATACCCATATAAATCAGCATCCAT
GTTGGAATTTAATCGCGGCCTAGAGCAAGACGTTTCCCGTTGAATATGGCTCATAACACCCCTTGTATTA
CTGTTTATGTAAGCAGACAGTTTTATTGTTCATGACCAAAATCCCTTAACGTGAGTTTTCGTTCCACTGA
GCGTCAGACCCCGTAGAAAAGATCAAAGGATCTTCTTGAGATCCTTTTTTTCTGCGCGTAATCTGCTGCT
TGCAAACAAAAAAACCACCGCTACCAGCGGTGGTTTGTTTGCCGGATCAAGAGCTACCAACTCTTTTTCC
GAAGGTAACTGGCTTCAGCAGAGCGCAGATACCAAATACTGTCCTTCTAGTGTAGCCGTAGTTAGGCCAC
CACTTCAAGAACTCTGTAGCACCGCCTACATACCTCGCTCTGCTAATCCTGTTACCAGTGGCTGCTGCCA
GTGGCGATAAGTCGTGTCTTACCGGGTTGGACTCAAGACGATAGTTACCGGATAAGGCGCAGCGGTCGGG
CTGAACGGGGGGTTCGTGCACACAGCCCAGCTTGGAGCGAACGACCTACACCGAACTGAGATACCTACAG
CGTGAGCTATGAGAAAGCGCCACGCTTCCCGAAGGGAGAAAGGCGGACAGGTATCCGGTAAGCGGCAGGG
TCGGAACAGGAGAGCGCACGAGGGAGCTTCCAGGGGGAAACGCCTGGTATCTTTATAGTCCTGTCGGGTT
TCGCCACCTCTGACTTGAGCGTCGATTTTTGTGATGCTCGTCAGGGGGGCGGAGCCTATGGAAAAACGCC
AGCAACGCGGCCTTTTTACGGTTCCTGGCCTTTTGCTGGCCTTTTGCTCACATGTTCTTTCCTGCGTTAT
CCCCTGATTCTGTGGATAACCGTATTACCGCCTTTGAGTGAGCTGATACCGCTCGCCGCAGCCGAACGAC
CGAGCGCAGCGAGTCAGTGAGCGAGGAAGCGGAAGAGCGCCTGATGCGGTATTTTCTCCTTACGCATCTG
TGCGGTATTTCACACCGCAATGGTGCACTCTCAGTACAATCTGCTCTGATGCCGCATAGTTAAGCCAGTA
TACACTCCGCTATCGCTACGTGACTGGGTCATGGCTGCGCCCCGACACCCGCCAACACCCGCTGACGCGC
CCTGACGGGCTTGTCTGCTCCCGGCATCCGCTTACAGACAAGCTGTGACCGTCTCCGGGAGCTGCATGTG
TCAGAGGTTTTCACCGTCATCACCGAAACGCGCGAGGCAGCTGCGGTAAAGCTCATCAGCGTGGTCGTGA
AGCGATTCACAGATGTCTGCCTGTTCATCCGCGTCCAGCTCGTTGAGTTTCTCCAGAAGCGTTAATGTCT
GGCTTCTGATAAAGCGGGCCATGTTAAGGGCGGTTTTTTCCTGTTTGGTCACTGATGCCTCCGTGTAAGG
GGGATTTCTGTTCATGGGGGTAATGATACCGATGAAACGAGAGAGGATGCTCACGATACGGGTTACTGAT
GATGAACATGCCCGGTTACTGGAACGTTGTGAGGGTAAACAACTGGCGGTATGGATGCGGCGGGACCAGA
GAAAAATCACTCAGGGTCAATGCCAGCGCTTCGTTAATACAGATGTAGGTGTTCCACAGGGTAGCCAGCA
GCATCCTGCGATGCAGATCCGGAACATAATGGTGCAGGGCGCTGACTTCCGCGTTTCCAGACTTTACGAA
ACACGGAAACCGAAGACCATTCATGTTGTTGCTCAGGTCGCAGACGTTTTGCAGCAGCAGTCGCTTCACG
TTCGCTCGCGTATCGGTGATTCATTCTGCTAACCAGTAAGGCAACCCCGCCAGCCTAGCCGGGTCCTCAA
CGACAGGAGCACGATCATGCGCACCCGTGGGGCCGCCATGCCGGCGATAATGGCCTGCTTCTCGCCGAAA
CGTTTGGTGGCGGGACCAGTGACGAAGGCTTGAGCGAGGGCGTGCAAGATTCCGAATACCGCAAGCGACA
GGCCGATCATCGTCGCGCTCCAGCGAAAGCGGTCCTCGCCGAAAATGACCCAGAGCGCTGCCGGCACCTG
TCCTACGAGTTGCATGATAAAGAAGACAGTCATAAGTGCGGCGACGATAGTCATGCCCCGCGCCCACCGG
AAGGAGCTGACTGGGTTGAAGGCTCTCAAGGGCATCGGTCGAGATCCCGGTGCCTAATGAGTGAGCTAAC
TTACATTAATTGCGTTGCGCTCACTGCCCGCTTTCCAGTCGGGAAACCTGTCGTGCCAGCTGCATTAATG
AATCGGCCAACGCGCGGGGAGAGGCGGTTTGCGTATTGGGCGCCAGGGTGGTTTTTCTTTTCACCAGTGA
GACGGGCAACAGCTGATTGCCCTTCACCGCCTGGCCCTGAGAGAGTTGCAGCAAGCGGTCCACGCTGGTT
TGCCCCAGCAGGCGAAAATCCTGTTTGATGGTGGTTAACGGCGGGATATAACATGAGCTGTCTTCGGTAT
CGTCGTATCCCACTACCGAGATATCCGCACCAACGCGCAGCCCGGACTCGGTAATGGCGCGCATTGCGCC
CAGCGCCATCTGATCGTTGGCAACCAGCATCGCAGTGGGAACGATACCCTCATTCAGCATTTGCATGGTT
TGTTGAAAACCGGACATGGCACTCCAGTCGCCTTCCCGTTCCGCTATCGGCTGAATTTGATTGCGAGTGA
GATATTTATGCCAGCCAGCCAGACGCAGACG
Features (pLannotate 1.2.2; 22 found; start..end, strand, type, name):
    583..660     -  promoter       lacI promoter: lacI
    668..947     -  CDS            TcR (fragment): tetracycline efflux protein; tet; confers resistance to tetracycline
    969..987     +  promoter       T7 promoter: promoter for bacteriophage T7 RNA polymerase
    988..1012    +  protein_bind   lac operator: The lac repressor binds to the lac operator to inhibit transcription in E. coli. This inhibition can be relieved by adding lactose or isopropyl-β-D-thiogalactopyranoside (IPTG). lac repressor encoded by lacI
   1027..1049    +  RBS            RBS: efficient ribosome binding site from bacteriophage T7 gene 10 (Olins and Rangwala, 1989)
   1068..1085    +  CDS            6xHis: 6xHis affinity tag
   1095..2195    +  CDS            MBP: maltose binding protein from E. coli; malE (mutated); This version of the gene does not encode a signal sequence, so MBP will remain in the cytosol.
   2208..2224    +  CDS            TEV site (fragment): tobacco etch virus (TEV) protease recognition and cleavage site
   2232..5129    +  CDS            RfxCas13d: RNA-targeting Type VI CRISPR protein from Ruminococcus flavefaciens strain XPD3002 (Konermann et al., 2018)
   5160..5177    +  CDS            9xHis (fragment): 9xHis affinity tag
   5187..5236    +  CDS            SET1 (fragment): solubility-enhancement tag derived from T7 phage gene 10B
   5244..5291    +  terminator     T7 terminator: transcription terminator for bacteriophage T7 RNA polymerase
   5328..5756    +  rep_origin     f1 ori (sequence partly withheld): f1 bacteriophage origin of replication; arrow indicates direction of (+) strand synthesis
   5810..5867    +  promoter       AmpR promoter (fragment): bla
   5876..6691    -  CDS            KanR: aminoglycoside phosphotransferase; aph(3')-Ia; confers resistance to kanamycin in bacteria or G418 (Geneticin®) in eukaryotes
   6813..7401    +  rep_origin     ori: high-copy-number ColE1/pMB1/pBR322/pUC origin of replication
   7587..7726    -  misc_feature   bom: basis of mobility region from pBR322
   7828..8019    -  CDS            rop: Rop protein, which maintains plasmids at low copy number; rop
   8036..8416    +  CDS            YPB1_ECOLX: Protein predicted: Swiss-Prot protein existence level 4. From Escherichia coli.
   8488..8779    -  CDS            TcR (fragment): tetracycline efflux protein; tet; confers resistance to tetracycline
   8794..8815    -  protein_bind   CAP binding site: CAP binding activates transcription in the presence of cAMP. E. coli catabolite activator protein
   8828..582     -  CDS            lacI (across the origin): lac repressor; lacI; The lac repressor binds to the lac operator to inhibit transcription in E. coli. This inhibition can be relieved by adding lactose or isopropyl-β-D-thiogalactopyranoside (IPTG).
