[The description below was written by a language model from this plasmid's Addgene catalogue record and pLannotate feature annotations shown in this document.]
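Description:
OA-1136J is a 9,328 bp bacterial expression plasmid built on the pET His6 MBP TEV LIC cloning vector (1M) and designed to produce recombinant CasRx in E. coli. It replicates from a ColE1/pMB1-type origin and is selected with kanamycin through an aph(3')-Ia resistance gene. The catalogue lists it as high copy, although the feature table also shows the pBR322-derived rop gene and bom region typical of pET backbones, which normally moderate copy number. An f1 origin, short tetracycline-resistance gene remnants and other pBR322 relics are also annotated but have no role in expression. The depositor sequence and the repository's sequencing result have the same length and the same set of 22 features, differing only in where numbering starts.

The payload is a single open reading frame driven by a T7 promoter with an adjacent lac operator and the T7 gene 10 ribosome binding site. A lacI gene on the plasmid supplies repressor, so expression is IPTG-inducible in hosts that provide T7 RNA polymerase. The encoded protein begins with a 6xHis tag and a signal-sequence-free, cytosolic maltose binding protein, followed by a TEV protease site and the 2,898 bp CasRx insert (NLS-RfxCas13d-NLS), the RNA-targeting type VI CRISPR effector from Ruminococcus flavefaciens, inserted by Gibson cloning. The His tag allows affinity purification, MBP aids solubility, and TEV cleavage can remove both. Fragmentary His and solubility-tag annotations lie downstream of the insert before the T7 terminator, and the record does not indicate whether they are translated. The associated publication used purified CasRx in a diagnostic assay for SARS-CoV-2.
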