Addgene plasmid #153023: OA-1136J
Purpose: Express His-MBP-TEV-CasRx recombinant protein
Depositing lab: Omar Akbari. Depositing organization: University of California, San Diego (UCSD). Publication: Development of a Rapid and Sensitive CasRx-Based Diagnostic Assay for SARS-CoV-2. Brogan DJ, Chaverra-Rodriguez D, Lin CP, Smidler AL, Yang T, Alcantara LM, Antoshechkin I, Liu J, Raban RR, Belda-Ferre P, Knight R, Komives EA, Akbari OS. ACS Sens. 2021 Nov 26;6(11):3957-3966. doi: 10.1021/acssensors.1c01088. Epub 2021 Oct 29. PubMed 34714054.
Backbone
  Vector backbone: pET His6 MBP TEV LIC cloning vector (1M)
  Backbone size w/o insert (bp): 6430
  Total vector size (bp): 9328
  Vector type: Bacterial Expression
Growth in bacteria
  Bacterial resistance: Kanamycin, 50 μg/mL
  Growth temperature: 37°C
  Growth strain: DH5alpha
  Copy number: High Copy
Gene/Insert
  Gene/Insert name: CasRx (alt name: NLS-RfxCas13d-NLS)
  Species: Ruminococcus flavefaciens
  Insert size (bp): 2898
  Promoter: T7
  Tag / fusion protein: His-MBP-TEV (N terminal on insert)
  Cloning method: Gibson Cloning
  Sequencing primers: 5′ unknown; 3′ unknown
Terms and licenses: Academic/Nonprofit Terms; Industry Terms: Not Available to Industry
How to cite: OA-1136J was a gift from Omar Akbari (Addgene plasmid # 153023 ; http://n2t.net/addgene:153023 ; RRID:Addgene_153023)
